Addgene plasmid #136751: pISH-Olfr653
Purpose: Template to synthesize riboprobes for in situ hybridization (ISH) for Olfr653
Depositing lab: Peter Mombaerts. Depositing organization: Max Planck Research Unit for Neurogenetics. Publication: The Zonal Organization of Odorant Receptor Gene Choice in the Main Olfactory Epithelium of the Mouse. Zapiec B, Mombaerts P. Cell Rep. 2020 Mar 24;30(12):4220-4234.e5. doi: 10.1016/j.celrep.2020.02.110. PubMed 32209480.
Backbone
  Vector backbone: pGEM-T-Easy
  Vector type: in situ probe
Growth in bacteria
  Bacterial resistance: Ampicillin, 100 μg/mL
  Growth temperature: 37°C
  Growth strain: DH5alpha
  Copy number: High Copy
Gene/Insert
  Gene/Insert name: Olfr653
  Species: M. musculus (mouse)
  Mutation: ISH Probe insert
  Entrez Gene: Olfr653 (a.k.a. Ors19, MOR33-1, MGC151339)
  Cloning method: Unknown
Terms and licenses: Academic/Nonprofit Terms; Industry Terms: Not Available to Industry
Depositor comments: ISH probe for mouse gene: Olfr653 aka MOR33-1
How to cite: pISH-Olfr653 was a gift from Peter Mombaerts (Addgene plasmid # 136751 ; http://n2t.net/addgene:136751 ; RRID:Addgene_136751)
