[The description below was written by a language model from this plasmid's Addgene catalogue record and pLannotate feature annotations shown in this document.]
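Description:
pISH-Olfr653 is a bacterial cloning plasmid built on the pGEM-T-Easy backbone that serves as a template for in vitro transcription of riboprobes used to detect the mouse odorant receptor gene Olfr653 (also known as MOR33-1) by in situ hybridization. The sequenced record is about 3.7 kb. It is maintained in E. coli at high copy through a ColE1/pUC-type origin and selected with ampicillin via the β-lactamase gene and its own promoter. An f1 phage origin is also present, a standard backbone element that permits single-stranded DNA production.

The insert sits within the backbone's multiple cloning region, which interrupts the lacZα coding sequence downstream of the lac promoter, operator and CAP binding site. These are the remnants of the blue/white screening system. The automated annotation labels roughly 680 bp of the insert as a fragment of human OR52L1, which most likely reflects homology of the mouse Olfr653 sequence to a related human odorant receptor rather than a human insert. A short adjacent match to a hornet peptide is probably a spurious hit. The insert appears to be a partial gene fragment intended as a probe, not an expression cassette. It is flanked by convergent SP6 and T7 bacteriophage promoters, so transcription by one polymerase or the other yields RNA from either strand, giving antisense probe and sense control. The record does not state which promoter produces the antisense strand, nor the cloning method. The plasmid comes from a study of the zonal organization of odorant receptor gene choice in the mouse main olfactory epithelium.
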