Features (pLannotate 1.2.2; 14 found; start..end, strand, type, name):
    105..126     +  protein_bind   CAP binding site: CAP binding activates transcription in the presence of cAMP. E. coli catabolite activator protein
    141..171     +  promoter       lac promoter: promoter for the E. coli lac operon
    179..195     +  protein_bind   lac operator: The lac repressor binds to the lac operator to inhibit transcription in E. coli. This inhibition can be relieved by adding lactose or isopropyl-β-D-thiogalactopyranoside (IPTG). lac repressor encoded by lacI
    237..255     +  promoter       SP6 promoter: promoter for bacteriophage SP6 RNA polymerase
    267..338     +  CDS            VESPI_VESMG (fragment): Experimental evidence at protein level: Swiss-Prot protein existence level 1. Shows contractile activity on isolated ileum smooth muscle. From Vespa magnifica (Hornet).
    337..1017    +  CDS            OR52L1 (fragment): O52L1_HUMAN - Experimental evidence at protein level: Swiss-Prot protein existence level 1. Odorant receptor. From Homo sapiens (Human).
   1077..1095    -  promoter       T7 promoter: promoter for bacteriophage T7 RNA polymerase
   1098..1255    +  CDS            lacZα (fragment): LacZα fragment of β-galactosidase; lacZ fragment
   1259..1687    +  rep_origin     f1 ori (sequence partly withheld): f1 bacteriophage origin of replication; arrow indicates direction of (+) strand synthesis
   1715..1765    -  misc_feature   bom (fragment): basis of mobility region from pBR322
   1792..1896    +  promoter       AmpR promoter: bla
   1897..2757    +  CDS            AmpR: β-lactamase; bla; confers resistance to ampicillin, carbenicillin, and related antibiotics
   2928..3516    +  rep_origin     ori: high-copy-number ColE1/pMB1/pBR322/pUC origin of replication
   3699..92      +  CDS            lacI (fragment) (across the origin): lac repressor; lacI; The lac repressor binds to the lac operator to inhibit transcription in E. coli. This inhibition can be relieved by adding lactose or isopropyl-β-D-thiogalactopyranoside (IPTG).
>Addgene plasmid #136751 | pISH-Olfr653 | addgene full sequence | sequence record 273453 | Addgene NGS Result
CGCCCAATACGCAAACCGCCTCTCCCCGCGCGTTGGCCGATTCATTAATGCAGCTGGCACGACAGGTTTC
CCGACTGGAAAGCGGGCAGTGAGCGCAACGCAATTAATGTGAGTTAGCTCACTCATTAGGCACCCCAGGC
TTTACACTTTATGCTTCCGGCTCGTATGTTGTGTGGAATTGTGAGCGGATAACAATTTCACACAGGAAAC
AGCTATGACCATGATTACGCCAAGCTATTTAGGTGACACTATAGAATACTCAAGCTATGCATCCAACGCG
TTGGGAGCTCTCCCATATGGTCGACCTGCAGGCGGCCGCGAATTCACTAGTGATTTGCTCTGGTTGGAAA
TGGTACCATCCTCTATATCATTATAACAGACAGGGCTCTCCATGAGCCAATGTACCTCTTCTTGTGTCTG
CTTTCTATCACTGATCTGGTTCTCTGTTCAACAACATTGCCTAAAATGCTGGCAATATTCTGGCTCAGAT
CCCATGTCATTTCCTACCATGGCTGCCTCACTCAGATGTTTTTTGTTCATGCAGTCTTTGCCACAGAGTC
AGCTGTTCTGCTGGCCATGGCTTTTGATCGATATGTTGCTATCTGCAGACCACTCCACTATACATCCATC
CTCAATGCTGTTGTAATTGGAAAGATTGGCCTGGCATGCGTGACTCGTGGCCTTCTCTTTGTCTTCCCCT
TTGTCATTCTCATTGAACGTTTACCCTTCTGTGGACATCATATAATCCCTCACACTTACTGTGAGCACAT
GGGCATAGCCAAGCTCGCCTGTGCCAGCATCAAGCCTAACACCATCTATGGTCTTACTGTAGCACTTTCA
GTCACTGGCATGGATGTGGTCCTCATTGCAACCTCCTACATCCTGATTCTGCAGGCCGTGCTGCGACTGC
CCTCAAAGGATGCCCAGTTCCGAGCATTCAGCACATGTGGAGCCCACATTTGTGTAATTCTTGTCTTCTA
TATCCCCGCATTCTTTTCATTTTTCACTCACCGCTTTAATCGAATTCCCGCGGCCGCCATGGCGGCCGGG
AGCATGCGACGTCGGGCCCAATTCGCCCTATAGTGAGTCGTATTACAATTCACTGGCCGTCGTTTTACAA
CGTCGTGACTGGGAAAACCCTGGCGTTACCCAACTTAATCGCCTTGCAGCACATCCCCCTTTCGCCAGCT
GGCGTAATAGCGAAGAGGCCCGCACCGATCGCCCTTCCCAACAGTTGCGCAGCCTGAATGGCGAATGG
[124 nt withheld, positions 1259-1382]
C
[91 nt withheld, positions 1384-1474]
A
[49 nt withheld, positions 1476-1524]
CCTTTGACGTTGGAGTCCACGTTCTTT
[37 nt withheld, positions 1552-1588]
ACCCTATCTCGGTCTATTCTTTTGATTTATAAGGGATTTTGCCGATTTCGGCCTATTGGTTAAAAAATGA
GCTGATTTAACAAAAATTTAACGCGAATTTTAACAAAATATTAACGCTTACAATTTCCTGATGCGGTATT
TTCTCCTTACGCATCTGTGCGGTATTTCACACCGCATCAGGTGGCACTTTTCGGGGAAATGTGCGCGGAA
CCCCTATTTGTTTATTTTTCTAAATACATTCAAATATGTATCCGCTCATGAGACAATAACCCTGATAAAT
GCTTCAATAATATTGAAAAAGGAAGAGTATGAGTATTCAACATTTCCGTGTCGCCCTTATTCCCTTTTTT
GCGGCATTTTGCCTTCCTGTTTTTGCTCACCCAGAAACGCTGGTGAAAGTAAAAGATGCTGAAGATCAGT
TGGGTGCACGAGTGGGTTACATCGAACTGGATCTCAACAGCGGTAAGATCCTTGAGAGTTTTCGCCCCGA
AGAACGTTTTCCAATGATGAGCACTTTTAAAGTTCTGCTATGTGGCGCGGTATTATCCCGTATTGACGCC
GGGCAAGAGCAACTCGGTCGCCGCATACACTATTCTCAGAATGACTTGGTTGAGTACTCACCAGTCACAG
AAAAGCATCTTACGGATGGCATGACAGTAAGAGAATTATGCAGTGCTGCCATAACCATGAGTGATAACAC
TGCGGCCAACTTACTTCTGACAACGATCGGAGGACCGAAGGAGCTAACCGCTTTTTTGCACAACATGGGG
GATCATGTAACTCGCCTTGATCGTTGGGAACCGGAGCTGAATGAAGCCATACCAAACGACGAGCGTGACA
CCACGATGCCTGTAGCAATGGCAACAACGTTGCGCAAACTATTAACTGGCGAACTACTTACTCTAGCTTC
CCGGCAACAATTAATAGACTGGATGGAGGCGGATAAAGTTGCAGGACCACTTCTGCGCTCGGCCCTTCCG
GCTGGCTGGTTTATTGCTGATAAATCTGGAGCCGGTGAGCGTGGGTCTCGCGGTATCATTGCAGCACTGG
GGCCAGATGGTAAGCCCTCCCGTATCGTAGTTATCTACACGACGGGGAGTCAGGCAACTATGGATGAACG
AAATAGACAGATCGCTGAGATAGGTGCCTCACTGATTAAGCATTGGTAACTGTCAGACCAAGTTTACTCA
TATATACTTTAGATTGATTTAAAACTTCATTTTTAATTTAAAAGGATCTAGGTGAAGATCCTTTTTGATA
ATCTCATGACCAAAATCCCTTAACGTGAGTTTTCGTTCCACTGAGCGTCAGACCCCGTAGAAAAGATCAA
AGGATCTTCTTGAGATCCTTTTTTTCTGCGCGTAATCTGCTGCTTGCAAACAAAAAAACCACCGCTACCA
GCGGTGGTTTGTTTGCCGGATCAAGAGCTACCAACTCTTTTTCCGAAGGTAACTGGCTTCAGCAGAGCGC
AGATACCAAATACTGTTCTTCTAGTGTAGCCGTAGTTAGGCCACCACTTCAAGAACTCTGTAGCACCGCC
TACATACCTCGCTCTGCTAATCCTGTTACCAGTGGCTGCTGCCAGTGGCGATAAGTCGTGTCTTACCGGG
TTGGACTCAAGACGATAGTTACCGGATAAGGCGCAGCGGTCGGGCTGAACGGGGGGTTCGTGCACACAGC
CCAGCTTGGAGCGAACGACCTACACCGAACTGAGATACCTACAGCGTGAGCTATGAGAAAGCGCCACGCT
TCCCGAAGGGAGAAAGGCGGACAGGTATCCGGTAAGCGGCAGGGTCGGAACAGGAGAGCGCACGAGGGAG
CTTCCAGGGGGAAACGCCTGGTATCTTTATAGTCCTGTCGGGTTTCGCCACCTCTGACTTGAGCGTCGAT
TTTTGTGATGCTCGTCAGGGGGGCGGAGCCTATGGAAAAACGCCAGCAACGCGGCCTTTTTACGGTTCCT
GGCCTTTTGCTGGCCTTTTGCTCACATGTTCTTTCCTGCGTTATCCCCTGATTCTGTGGATAACCGTATT
ACCGCCTTTGAGTGAGCTGATACCGCTCGCCGCAGCCGAACGACCGAGCGCAGCGAGTCAGTGAGCGAGG
AAGCGGAAGAG
