>Addgene plasmid #136751 | pISH-Olfr653 | depositor partial sequence | sequence record 263978 | M13f for insert
GCGATTGGGCCCGACGTCGCATGCTCCCGGCCGCCATGGCGGCCGCGGGAATTCGATTAAAGCGGTGAGT
GAAAAATGAAAAGAATGCGGGGATATAGAAGACAAGAATTACACAAATGTGGGCTCCACATGTGCTGAAT
GCTCGGAACTGGGCATCCTTTGAGGGCAGTCGCAGCACGGCCTGCAGAATCAGGATGTAGGAGGTTGCAA
TGAGGACCACATCCATGCCAGTGACTGAAAGTGCTACAGTAAGACCATAGATGGTGTTAGGCTTGATGCT
GGCACAGGCGAGCTTGGCTATGCCCATGTGCTCACAGTAAGTGTGAGGGATTATATGATGTCCACAGAAG
GGTAAACGTTCAATGAGAATGACAAAGGGGAAGACAAAGAGAAGGCCACGAGTCACGCATGCCAGGCCAA
TCTTTCCAATTACAACAGCATTGAGGATGGATGTATAGTGGAGTGGTCTGCAGATAGCAACATATCGATC
AAAAGCCATGGCCAGCAGAACAGCTGACTCTGTGGCAAAGACTGCATGAACAAAAAACATCTGAGTGAGG
CAGCCATGGTAGGAAATGACATGGGATCTGAGCCAGAATATTGCCAGCATTTTAGGCAATGTTGTTGAAC
AGAGAACCAGATCAGTGATAGAAAGCAGACACAAGAAGAGGTACATTGGCTCATGGAGAGCCCTGTCTGT
TATAATGATATAGAGGATGGTACCATTTCCAACCAGAGCAAATCACTAGTGAATTCGCGGCCGCCTGCAG
GTCGACCATATGGGAGAGCTCCCAACGCGTTGGATGCATAGCTTGAGTATTCTATAGTGTCACCTAAATA
GCTTGGCGTAATCATGGTCATAGCTGTTTCCTGTGTGAAATTGTTATCCGCTCACAATTCCACACAACAT
ACGAGCCGGAAGCATAAAGTGTAAAGCCTGGGGTGCCTAATGAGTGAGCTAACTCACATTAATTGCGTTG
CGCTCACTGCCCGCTTTCCAGTCGGGAAACCTGTCGTGCCAGCTGCATTAATGAATCGGCCAACGCGCGG
GGAGAGGCGGTTTGCGTATTGGGCGCTCTTCCGCTTCCTCGCTCACTGACTCGCTGCGCTCGGTCGTTCG
GCTGCGGCGAGCGGTATCAGCTCACTCAAAGGCGGTAATACGGTTATCCMNNAATCAGG
